>Addgene plasmid #164831 | pTY1-LacI | addgene full sequence | sequence record 326582 | Addgene NGS Result
GGTCCACGCTGGTTTGCCCCAGCAGGCGAAAATCCTGTTTGATGGTGGTTAACGGCGGGATATAACATGA
GCTATCTTCGGTATCGTCGTATCCCACTACCGAGATATCCGCACCAACGCGCAGCCCGGACTCGGTAATG
GCGCGCATTGCGCCCAGCGCCATCTGATCGTTGGCAACCAGCATCGCAGTGGGAACGATGCCCTCATTCA
GCATTTGCATGGTTTGTTGAAAACCGGACATGGCACTCCAGTCGCCTTCCCGTTCCGCTATCGGCTGAAT
TTGATTGCGAGTGAGATATTTATGCCAGCCAGCCAGACGCAGACGCGCCGAGACAGAACTTAATGGGCCC
GCTAACAGCGCGATTTGCTGGTGACCCAATGCGACCAGATGCTCCACGCCCAGTCGCGTACCGTCCTCAT
GGGAGAAAATAATACTGTTGATGGGTGTCTGGTCAGAGACATCAAGAAATAACGCCGGAACATTAGTGCA
GGCAGCTTCCACAGCAATGGCATCCTGGTCATCCAGCGGATAGTTAATGATCAGCCCACTGACGCGTTGC
GCGAGAAGATTGTGCACCGCCGCTTTACAGGCTTCGACGCCGCTTCGTTCTACCATCGACACCACCACGC
TGGCACCCAGTTGATCGGCGCGAGATTTAATCGCCGCGACAATTTGCGACGGCGCGTGCAGGGCCAGACT
GGAGGTGGCAACGCCAATCAGCAACGACTGTTTGCCCGCCAGTTGTTGTGCCACGCGGTTGGGAATGTAA
TTCAGCTCCGCCATCGCCGCTTCCACTTTTTCCCGCGTTTTCGCAGAAACGTGGCTGGCCTGGTTCACCA
CGCGGGAAACGGTCTGATAAGAGACACCGGCATACTCTGCGACATCGTATAACGTTACTGGTTTCATATT
CACCACCCTGAATTGACTCTCTTCCGGGCGCTATCATGCCATACCGCGAAAGGTTTTGCGCCATTCGATG
GCGCGCCGCCATAAATCTCGGTACCAAATTCCAGAAAAGAGGCCTCCCGAAAGGGGGGCCTTTTTTCGTT
TTGGTCCGAGCTGTTGACAATTAATCATCGGCTCGTATAATGTGTGGAATTGTGAGCGGATAACAATTAG
CTGTCACCGGATGTGCTTTCCGGTCTGATGAGTCCGTGAGGACGAAACAGCCTCTACAAATAATTTTGTT
TAATACTAGCCATCAAGGAGAGCTGCTACATGAGTAGCAGTACGAAAATTGCGCTTGTCATCACCCTCCT
GGATGCGATGGGGATCGGCTTGATCATGCCGGTACTGCCAACCCTTCTGCGCGAGTTCATTGCAAGCGAA
GATATTGCCAACCATTTCGGGGTTCTGCTCGCACTGTACGCCTTAATGCAGGTCATCTTTGCTCCCTGGT
TAGGCAAAATGTCAGACAGCTTTGGACGCCGTCCTGTTTTGCTGTTAAGCCTTATCGGAGCGAGCCTGGA
TTACCTTTTATTGGCCTTCTCCTCGGCACTGTGGATGCTTTATTTGGGTCGTTTGCTGAGTGGGATTACA
GGCGCGACGGGTGCCGTGGCGGCGTCGGTGATTGCTGATACGACGTCCGCAAGTCAACGTGTGAAATTGT
TCGGCTGGTTAGGAGCCTCCTTTGGCTTGGGCTTAATCGCTGGGCCAATTATTGGCGGGTTCGCCGGCGA
AATCTCACCACATTCCCCTTTTTTCATCGCGGCATTACTCAACATTGTCACGTTCCTGGTGGTGATGTTC
TGGTTCCGCGAAACGAAAAACACCCGCGATAACACGGATACAGAGGTGGGGGTTGAAACGCAATCGAACA
GTGTGTACATCACGCTCTTCAAGACCATGCCCATCCTGCTCATCATCTACTTCTCCGCACAGTTGATTGG
GCAAATCCCGGCCACAGTGTGGGTTTTGTTTACGGAAAACCGTTTCGGGTGGAACTCCATGATGGTGGGT
TTCTCTCTGGCTGGATTGGGACTTCTGCATAGTGTTTTCCAGGCTTTCGTCGCTGGCCGTATTGCCACAA
AGTGGGGAGAAAAAACCGCTGTATTGCTTGGTTTTATCGCAGATAGCTCTGCGTTTGCCTTCTTGGCATT
TATTAGCGAAGGCTGGCTCGTGTTTCCGGTATTGATTCTGTTGGCTGGGGGCGGTATCGCATTACCCGCG
CTGCAGGGAGTTATGTCTATTCAAACCAAATCACACCAACAAGGAGCGCTGCAAGGCTTACTTGTGTCCC
TGACCAACGCAACCGGAGTCATCGGGCCACTTCTGTTCGCTGTAATTTATAACCACTCACTGCCAATTTG
GGATGGATGGATCTGGATCATCGGTCTTGCCTTCTACTGCATCATCATTTTGCTGTCAATGACATTCATG
CTGACGCCTCAAGCCCAAGGATCTAAACAAGAAACGAGTGCCTAACGGCGTAAGGAGGTATTTTTATGGT
GTCAAAGGGTGAGGAACTGTTTACGGGGATCGTCCCGATTCTTGTTGAACTTGACGGCGACGTAAATGGT
CACAAGTTTTCCGTATCGGGCGAAGGTGAGGGCGATGCGACTTATGGGAAATTAACACTGAAATTCATTT
GCACCACCGGAAAACTGCCCGTTCCTTGGCCTACTCTGGTAACCACGTTCGGATATGGTTTACAGTGTTT
TGCTCGCTACCCGGACCATATGAAACTGCACGATTTCTTCAAGTCCGCCATGCCGGAGGGCTACGTGCAG
GAACGTACAATCTTCTTCAAAGACGATGGTAATTACAAGACCCGTGCTGAAGTTAAATTTGAGGGGGATA
CTTTAGTCAATCGTATTGAATTGAAGGGGATTGACTTTAAGGAAGACGGTAATATCCTTGGCCACAAGCT
TGAATACAACTACAATAGTCACAATGTGTATATTATGGCTGATAAACAGAAGAATGGCATTAAGGTTAAC
TTTAAGATCCGTCACAATATCGAAGACGGATCTGTCCAGCTTGCTGACCATTATCAGCAAAATACGCCGA
TCGGTGACGGTCCGGTTTTGTTGCCGGACAACCATTACCTGTCCTATCAGTCGGCGTTAAGTAAAGATCC
GAATGAGAAACGCGACCATATGGTTTTGTTGGAGTTTGTGACGGCTGCTGGCATTACGCTTGGGATGGAC
GAGCTGTATAAATAAAAGCGGGAGACCAGAAACAAAAAAAGGCCCCCCGTTAGGGAGGCCTTCAATAATT
GGTTGTGTCTCAAAATCTCTGATGTACATTGCACAAGATAAAAATATATCATCATGAACAATAAAACTGT
CTGCTTACATAAACAGTAATACAAGGGGTGTTATGAGCCATATTCAACGGGAAACGTCTTGCTCCAGGCC
GCGATTAAATTCCAACATGGATGCTGATTTATATGGGTATAAATGGGCTCGCGATAATGTCGGGCAATCA
GGTGCGACAATCTATCGATTGTATGGGAAGCCCGATGCGCCAGAGTTGTTTCTGAAACATGGCAAAGGTA
GCGTTGCCAATGATGTTACAGATGAGATGGTCAGACTAAACTGGCTGACGGAATTTATGCCTCTTCCGAC
CATCAAGCATTTTATCCGTACTCCTGATGATGCATGGTTACTCACCACTGCGATCCCCGGGAAAACAGCA
TTCCAGGTATTAGAAGAATATCCTGATTCAGGTGAAAATATTGTTGATGCGCTGGCAGTGTTCCTGCGCC
GGTTGCATTCGATTCCTGTTTGTAATTGTCCTTTTAACAGCGATCGCGTATTTCGTCTCGCTCAGGCGCA
ATCACGAATGAATAACGGTTTGGTTGATGCGAGTGATTTTGATGACGAGCGTAATGGCTGGCCTGTTGAA
CAAGTCTGGAAAGAAATGCATAAGCTTTTGCCATTCTCACCGGATTCAGTCGTCACTCATGGTGATTTCT
CACTTGATAACCTTATTTTTGACGAGGGGAAATTAATAGGTTGTATTGATGTTGGACGAGTCGGAATCGC
AGACCGATACCAGGATCTTGCCATCCTATGGAACTGCCTCGGTGAGTTTTCTCCTTCATTACAGAAACGG
CTTTTTCAAAAATATGGTATTGATAATCCTGATATGAATAAATTGCAGTTTCATTTGATGCTCGATGAGT
TTTTCTAAGGTAACTGTCAGACCAAGTTTACTCATATATACTTTAGATTGATTTTTCGTTCCACTGAGCG
TCAGACCCCTTAATAAGATGATCTTCTTGAGATCGTTTTGGTCTGCGCGTAATCTCTTGCTCTGAAAACG
AAAAAACCGCCTTGCAGGGCGGTTTTTCGAAGGTTCTCTGAGCTACCAACTCTTTGAACCGAGGTAACTG
GCTTGGAGGAGCGCAGTCACCAAAACTTGTCCTTTCAGTTTAGCCTTAACCGGCGCATGACTTCAAGACT
AACTCCTCTAAATCAATTACCAGTGGCTGCTGCCAGTGGTGCTTTTGCATGTCTTTCCGGGTTGGACTCA
AGACGATAGTTACCGGATAAGGCGCAGCGGTCGGACTGAACGGGGGGTTCGTGCATACAGTCCAGCTTGG
AGCGAACTGCCTACCCGGAACTGAGTGTCAGGCGTGGAATGAGACAAACGCGGCCATAACAGCGGAATGA
CACCGGTAAACCGAAAGGCAGGAACAGGAGAGCGCACGAGGGAGCCGCCAGGGGGAAACGCCTGGTATCT
TTATAGTCCTGTCGGGTTTCGCCACCACTGATTTGAGCGTCAGATTTCGTGATGCTTGTCAGGGGGGCGG
AGCCTATGGAAAAACGGCTTTGCCGCGGCCCTCTCACTTCCCTGTTAAGTATCTTCCTGGCATCTTCCAG
GAAATCTCCGCCCCGTTCGTAAGCCATTTCCGCTCGCCGCAGTCGAACGACCGAGCGTAGCGAGTCAGTG
AGCGAGGAAGCGGAATATATCCTGTATCACATATTCTGCTGACGCACCGGTGCAGCCTTTTTTCTCCTGC
CACATGAAGCACTTCACTGACACCCTCATCAGTGCCAACATAGTAAGCCAGTATACACTCCGCTAGCGCT
GAGGTCTGCCTCGTGCAGCGAGTCAGTGAGCGAGGAAGCACCTCAGATAAAATATTTGCTCATGAGCCCG
AAGTGGCGAGCCCGACAAAAAACCCCTCAAGACCCGTTTAGAGGCCCCAAGGGGTTATGCTAGTCTTCCC
CATCGGTGATGTCGGCGATATAGGCGCCAGCAACCGCACCTGTGGCGCCGGTGATGCCGGCCACGATGCG
TCCGGCGTAGAGGATCTGCTCATGTTTGACAGCTTATCATCGATGCATAATGTGCCTGTCAAATGGACGA
AGCAGGGATTCTGCAAACCCTATGCTACTCCCTCGAGCCGTCAATTGTCTGATTCGTTACCAATTATTTT
TTCCTCCTGGATTATCACTGCCCGCTTTCCAGTCGGGAAACCTGTCGTGCCAGCTGCATTAATGAATCGG
CCAACGCGCGGGGAGAGGCGGTTTGCGTATTGGGCGCCAGGGTGGTTTTTCTTTTCACCAGTGAGACTGG
CAACAGCTGATTGCCCTTCACCGCCTGGCCCTGAGAGAGTTGCAGCAAGC
Features (pLannotate 1.2.2; 15 found; start..end, strand, type, name):
    908..981     -  promoter       lacI promoter (fragment): lacI
   1064..1092    +  promoter       tac promoter: strong E. coli promoter; hybrid between the trp and lac UV5 promoters
   1100..1116    +  protein_bind   lac operator: The lac repressor binds to the lac operator to inhibit transcription in E. coli. This inhibition can be relieved by adding lactose or isopropyl-β-D-thiogalactopyranoside (IPTG). lac repressor encoded by lacI
   1121..1170    +  misc_RNA       sTRSV HHRz: hammerhead ribozyme from the tobacco ringspot virus satellite RNA (Khvorova et al., 2003)
   1220..2422    +  CDS            tetA: TCR2_ECOLX - Experimental evidence at protein level: Swiss-Prot protein existence level 1. Resistance to tetracycline by an active tetracycline efflux. This is an energy-dependent process that decreases the accumulation of the antibiotic in whole cells. This protein functions as a metal- tetracycline/H(+) antiporter. From Escherichia coli.
   2446..3162    +  CDS            EYFP: EYFP is a basic (constitutively fluorescent) green/yellow fluorescent protein published in 1996, derived from Aequorea victoria. It is reported to be a very rapidly-maturing weak dimer with high acid sensitivity.
   3323..4138    +  CDS            KanR: aminoglycoside phosphotransferase; aph(3')-Ia; confers resistance to kanamycin in bacteria or G418 (Geneticin®) in eukaryotes
   4227..4772    +  rep_origin     p15A ori: Plasmids containing the medium-copy-number p15A origin of replication can be propagated in E. coli cells that contain a second plasmid with the ColE1 origin.
   4860..4915    +  rep_origin     RSF ori (fragment): Plasmids containing the RSF 1030 origin of replication can be propagated in E. coli cells that contain additional plasmids with compatible origins.
   5014..5040    -  misc_feature   bom (fragment): basis of mobility region from pBR322
   5057..5079    +  rep_origin     RSF ori (fragment): Plasmids containing the RSF 1030 origin of replication can be propagated in E. coli cells that contain additional plasmids with compatible origins.
   5126..5173    -  terminator     T7 terminator: transcription terminator for bacteriophage T7 RNA polymerase
   5174..5266    -  CDS            TcR (fragment): tetracycline efflux protein; tet; confers resistance to tetracycline
   5276..5294    +  promoter       tet promoter (fragment): E. coli promoter for tetracycline efflux protein gene
   5408..907     -  CDS            lacI (across the origin): LACI_ECOLI - Experimental evidence at protein level: Swiss-Prot protein existence level 1. Repressor of the lactose operon. Binds allolactose as an inducer. From Escherichia coli (strain K12).
