[The description below was written by a language model from this plasmid's Addgene catalogue record and pLannotate feature annotations shown in this document.]
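Description:
pTY1-LacI is a 5,580 nt bacterial synthetic-biology plasmid built on the pAN1818 backbone. It links the activity of the E. coli lac repressor to two measurable outputs. It is propagated in E. coli (the record lists a lac-deleted MG1655 derivative as host) under kanamycin selection from an aph(3')-Ia KanR gene. Replication comes from a p15A origin, and the catalogue lists the plasmid as low copy. The short hits annotated as RSF ori, bom, TcR and tet promoter are small fragments and are probably backbone remnants, not functional parts.

The 1,083 bp lacI coding sequence, cloned between AscI and XhoI sites, lies on the reverse strand across the sequence origin. A lacI promoter fragment sits immediately upstream of it and a T7 terminator lies downstream. The catalogue gives Ptac as the promoter, but in the feature table the tac promoter faces the opposite way and heads the reporter cassette, so it appears to drive the regulated output and not lacI itself. In that cassette the tac promoter and a lac operator are followed by an sTRSV hammerhead ribozyme, which likely acts as a self-cleaving insulator that standardises the 5' end of the transcript. The tetA tetracycline efflux gene and EYFP then follow in tandem.

LacI bound at the operator represses both genes, and an inducer such as IPTG relieves that repression. Repressor function can therefore be read out as growth in tetracycline or as yellow fluorescence. According to the associated publication title, the plasmid was used to map the genotype-phenotype landscape of this allosteric protein, and the retained cloning sites would allow lacI variants to be swapped in.
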