Addgene plasmid #164831: pTY1-LacI
Purpose: LacI protein regulates the expression of a tetracycline resistance gene and yellow fluorescent protein
Depositing lab: Drew Tack. Publication: The genotype-phenotype landscape of an allosteric protein. Tack DS, Tonner PD, Pressman A, Olson ND, Levy SF, Romantseva EF, Alperovich N, Vasilyeva O, Ross D. Mol Syst Biol. 2021 Mar;17(3):e10179. doi: 10.15252/msb.202010179. PubMed 33784029.
Backbone
  Vector backbone: pAN1818
  Vector type: Synthetic Biology
Growth in bacteria
  Bacterial resistance: Kanamycin, 50 μg/mL
  Growth temperature: 37°C
  Growth strain: MG1655dLac
  Copy number: Low Copy
Gene/Insert
  Gene/Insert name: LacI (alt name: lac repressor)
  Species: E. coli
  Insert size (bp): 1083
  Promoter: Ptac
  Cloning method: Restriction Enzyme; 5′ cloning site AscI (not destroyed); 3′ cloning site XhoI (not destroyed)
  Sequencing primers: 5′ CAATTAATCATCGGCTCGTATAATGTGTGGAATT; 3′ TGCAGCGAGTCAGTGAGCGAGGAAGCACCTC
Terms and licenses: Academic/Nonprofit Terms; Industry Terms: Not Available to Industry
How to cite: pTY1-LacI was a gift from Drew Tack (Addgene plasmid # 164831 ; http://n2t.net/addgene:164831 ; RRID:Addgene_164831)
